>Addgene plasmid #171646 | pVP65KR-gb-SacB(-) | addgene full sequence | sequence record 338426 | Addgene NGS Result
CGTACGTCTAGGGCGGCGGATTTGTCCTACTCAGGAGAGCGTTCACCGACAAACAACAGATAAAACGAAA
GGCCCAGTCTTTCGACTGAGCCTTTCGTTTTATTTGATGCCTCTAGCACGCGTATCATTGGATCTTTATT
AGTCCATGATGGCGGCAACAGTTTTTTTGGCCATGAAGTCATCTTCCGGCGCATCTTCAACCAGGGTAAA
GGAACCCCAGCTGATTTTATCCGCGTTGAATTTCCAGTTTTTGCACCAACCATCCGCGGCATCGAGATAA
GTCGCCACGAATTTTTCCGGAAATTCCACGAAGTAGTTGCTACCGTTGGTGGTATGAGTCAGGCTGTGGA
TGCCCAGAATGTTGCCATCAATGATGGAAACTAGTGGGCTGCCACACTGGCCATCTTTAGTGGTGATCCA
GTGCTGCCAGAAAGAAGTGTCTTCTTTATGCACAATGTGAGAGGATTCAGACACCAGGCTGGACACGCTT
TTCTGCTGAAAGTTGGTGGACACCATGCACACACGATCTTTGATGGTCGGCTGACGGAATTTCAGTTTCT
GCGGGAACGGCGGGAAGTCTTTAGCCATTTTGATAACGATAATGTCACGGCCTTCAACCGGTTTCATCTG
CAGCTGGGTAGAGTTTTTGACTTTGAATTCACCGTGCATGGTTTTGATGGTCAGTTCGCCATTGTTACGA
CGAAACAGATGCTGGTTGGCAATGATATACGGGCCAAAACCAATGCCAAACAGACGTTCACTATGACCAT
CCGAGGAGTTTTCCAGCAGGCATACGCAAGCAGAGATCGGATTAAAATCGCGCACGCCCTTCAGCAAAGC
CTTAGACATATCTTACCTCCTTAAATCAATTCGGTCAGTGCGTCCTGCTGATGTGCTCAGTATCTCTATC
ACTGATAGGGATGTCAATCTCTATCACTGATAGGGACTCGAGAAAGCCTTGCTTCCATTGCGGATGTAAA
AGCGGCTAGTATTTATTTCACACAGAATTCATTAAAGAGGAGAAATTAACCATGGGTAAAATCGAAGAAG
GTAAACTGGTAATCTGGATTAACGGCGATAAAGGCTATAACGGTCTCGCTGAAGTCGGTAAGAAATTCGA
GAAAGATACCGGAATTAAAGTCACCGTTGAGCATCCGGATAAACTGGAAGAGAAATTCCCACAGGTTGCG
GCAACTGGCGATGGCCCTGACATTATCTTCTGGGCACACGACCGCTTTGGTGGCTACGCTCAATCTGGCC
TGTTGGCTGAAATCACCCCGGACAAAGCGTTCCAGGACAAGCTGTATCCGTTTACCTGGGATGCGGTACG
TTACAACGGCAAGCTGATTGCTTACCCGATCGCTGTTGAAGCGTTATCGCTGATTTATAACAAAGATCTG
CTGCCGAACCCGCCAAAAACCTGGGAAGAGATCCCGGCGCTGGATAAAGAACTGAAAGCGAAAGGTAAGA
GCGCGCTGATGTTCAACCTGCAAGAACCGTACTTCACCTGGCCGCTGATTGCTGCTGACGGGGGTTATGC
GTTCAAGTATGAAAACGGCAAGTACGACATTAAAGACGTGGGCGTGGATAACGCTGGCGCGAAAGCGGGT
CTGACCTTCCTGGTTGACCTGATTAAAAACAAACACATGAATGCAGACACCGATTACTCCATCGCAGAAG
CTGCCTTTAATAAAGGCGAAACAGCGATGACCATCAACGGCCCGTGGGCATGGTCCAACATCGACACCAG
CAAAGTGAATTATGGTGTAACGGTACTGCCGACCTTCAAGGGTCAACCATCCAAACCGTTCGTTGGCGTG
CTGAGCGCAGGTATTAACGCCGCCAGTCCGAACAAAGAGCTGGCAAAAGAGTTCCTCGAAAACTATCTGC
TGACTGATGAAGGTCTGGAAGCGGTTAATAAAGACAAACCGCTGGGTGCCGTAGCGCTGAAGTCTTACGA
GGAAGAGTTGGCGAAAGATCCACGTATTGCCGCCACTATGGAAAACGCCCAGAAAGGTGAAATCATGCCG
AACATCCCGCAGATGTCCGCTTTCTGGTATGCCGTGCGTACTGCGGTGATCAACGCCGCCAGCGGTCGTC
AGACTGTCGATGAAGCCCTGAAAGACGCGCAGACTATGGTTTCCAAGGGCGAGGAGGATAACATGGCTAT
CATTAAAGAGTTCATGCGCTTCAAAGTTCACATGGAGGGTTCTGTTAACGGTCACGAGTTCGAGATCGGA
GGCGAAGGCGAGGGCCGTCCGTATGAAGGCACCCAGACCGCCAAACTGAAAGTGACTAAAGGCGGCCCGC
TGCCTTTTGCGTGGGACATCCTGAGCCCGCAATTTATGTACGGTTCTAAAGCGTATGTTAAACACCCAGC
GGATATCCCGGACTATCTGAAGCTGTCTTTTCCGGAAGGTTTCAAGTGGGAACGCGTAATGAATTTTGAA
GATGGTGGTGTCGTGACCGTCACTCAGGACTCCTCCCTGCAGGATGGCGAGTTCATCTATAAAGTTAAAC
TGCGTGGTACTAATTTTCCATCTGATGGCCCGGTGATGCAGAAAAAGACGATGGGTTGGGAGGCGTCTAG
CGAACGCATGTATCCGGAAGATGGTGCGCTGAAAGGCGAAATTAAACAGCGCCTGAAACTGAAAGATGGC
GGCCATTATGACGCTGAAGTGAAAACCACGTACAAAGCCAAGAAACCTGTGCAGCTGCCTGGCGCGTACA
ATGTGAATATTAAACTGGACATCACCTCTCATAATGAAGATTATACGATCGTAGAGCAATATGAGCGCGC
GGAGGGTCGTCATTCTACCGGTGGCATGGATGAGCTGTACAAAGGGGAAACCGTGCGTTTCCAGTCTCAT
CACCATCATCACCATCACCATGCATCCGCGATCGCCATGAACATCAAAAAGTTTGCAAAACAAGCAACAG
TATTAACCTTTACTACCGCACTGCTGGCAGGAGGCGCAACTCAAGCGTTTGCGAAAGAAACGAACCAAAA
GCCATATAAGGAAACATACGGCATTTCCCATATTACACGCCATGATATGCTGCAAATCCCTGAACAGCAA
AAAAATGAAAAATATCAAGTTCCTGAATTCGATTCGTCCACAATTAAAAATATCTCTTCTGCAAAAGGCC
TGGACGTTTGGGACAGCTGGCCATTACAAAACGCTGACGGCACTGTCGCAAACTATCACGGCTACCACAT
CGTCTTTGCATTAGCCGGAGATCCTAAAAATGCGGATGACACATCGATTTACATGTTCTATCAAAAAGTC
GGCGAAACTTCTATTGACAGCTGGAAAAACGCTGGCCGCGTCTTTAAAGACAGCGACAAATTCGATGCAA
ATGATTCTATCCTAAAAGACCAAACACAAGAATGGTCAGGTTCAGCCACATTTACATCTGACGGAAAAAT
CCGTTTATTCTACACTGATTTCTCCGGTAAACATTACGGCAAACAAACACTGACAACTGCACAAGTTAAC
GTATCAGCATCAGACAGCTCTTTGAACATCAACGGTGTAGAGGATTATAAATCAATCTTTGACGGTGACG
GAAAAACGTATCAAAATGTACAGCAGTTCATCGATGAAGGCAACTACAGCTCAGGCGACAACCATACGCT
GAGAGATCCTCACTACGTAGAAGATAAAGGCCACAAATACTTAGTATTTGAAGCAAACACTGGAACTGAA
GATGGCTACCAAGGCGAAGAATCTTTATTTAACAAAGCATACTATGGCAAAAGCACATCATTCTTCCGTC
AAGAAAGTCAAAAACTTCTGCAAAGCGATAAAAAACGCACGGCTGAGTTAGCAAACGGCGCTCTCGGTAT
GATTGAGCTAAACGATGATTACACACTGAAAAAAGTGATGAAACCGCTGATTGCATCTAACACAGTAACA
GATGAAATTGAACGCGCGAACGTCTTTAAAATGAACGGCAAATGGTACCTGTTCACTGACTCCCGCGGAT
CAAAAATGACGATTGACGGCATTACGTCTAACGATATTTACATGCTTGGTTATGTTTCTAATTCTTTAAC
TGGCCCATACAAGCCGCTGAACAAAACTGGCCTTGTGTTAAAAATGGATCTTGATCCTAACGATGTAACC
TTTACTTACTCACACTTCGCTGTACCTCAAGCGAAAGGAAACAATGTCGTGATTACAAGCTATATGACAA
ACAGAGGATTCTACGCAGACAAACAATCAACGTTTGCGCCGAGCTTCCTGCTGAACATCAAAGGCAAGAA
AACATCTGTTGTCAAAGACAGCATCCTTGAACAAGGACAATTAACAGTTAACAAATTGTTTAAACTGAAT
TCGAGCTCGGTACCCGGGGATCCTCTAGAGTCGACCTGCAGGCATGCAAGCTGATCCGGCTGCTAACAAA
GCCCGAAAGGAAGCTGAGTTGGCTGCTGCCACCGCTGAGCAATAACTAGCAAACTCGTTTCTCGTTCAGC
TTTCTTGTACAAAGTGGTGATGGCGCGCCTGTAGGACGTCGACGGTACCATCGATACGCGTTCGAAGCTT
CGCCTGGGGTAATGACTCTCTAGCTTGAGGCATCAAATAAAACGAAAGGCTCAGTCGAAAGACTGGGCCT
TTCGTTTTATCTGTTGTTTGTCGGTGAACGCTCTCCTGAGTAGGACAAATCCGCCCTCTAGATTACGTGC
AGTCGATGATAAGCTGTCAAACATGAGAATTGTGCCTAATGAGTGAGCTAACTTACATTAATTGCGTTGC
GCTCACTGCCCGCTTTCCAGTCGGGAAACCTGTCGTGCCAGCTGCATTAATGAATCGGCCAACGCGCGGG
GAGAGGCGGTTTGCGTATTGGGCGCCAGGGTGGTTTTTCTTTTCACCAGTGAGACGGGCAACAGCTGATT
GCCCTTCACCGCCTGGCCCTGAGAGAGTTGCAGCAAGCGGTCCACGCTGGTTTGCCCCAGCAGGCGAAAA
TCCTGTTTGATGGTGGTTAACGGCGGGATATAACATGAGCTGTCTTCGGTATCGTCGTATCCCACTACCG
AGATATCCGCACCAACGCGCAGCCCGGACTCGGTAATGGCGCGCATTGCGCCCAGCGCCATCTGATCGTT
GGCAACCAGCATCGCAGTGGGAACGATGCCCTCATTCAGCATTTGCATGGTTTGTTGAAAACCGGACATG
GCACTCCAGTCGCCTTCCCGTTCCGCTATCGGCTGAATTTGATTGCGAGTGAGATATTTATGCCAGCCAG
CCAGACGCAGACGCGCCGAGACAGAACTTAATGGGCCCGCTAACAGCGCGATTTGCTGGTGACCCAATGC
GACCAGATGCTCCACGCCCAGTCGCGTACCGTCTTCATGGGAGAAAATAATACTGTTGATGGGTGTCTGG
TCAGAGACATCAAGAAATAACGCCGGAACATTAGTGCAGGCAGCTTCCACAGCAATGGCATCCTGGTCAT
CCAGCGGATAGTTAATGATCAGCCCACTGACGCGTTGCGCGAGAAGATTGTGCACCGCCGCTTTACAGGC
TTCGACGCCGCTTCGTTCTACCATCGACACCACCACGCTGGCACCCAGTTGATCGGCGCGAGATTTAATC
GCCGCGACAATTTGCGACGGCGCGTGCAGGGCCAGACTGGAGGTGGCAACGCCAATCAGCAACGACTGTT
TGCCCGCCAGTTGTTGTGCCACGCGGTTGGGAATGTAATTCAGCTCCGCCATCGCCGCTTCCACTTTTTC
CCGCGTTTTCGCAGAAACGTGGCTGGCCTGGTTCACCACGCGGGAAACGGTCTGATAAGAGACACCGGCA
TACTCTGCGACATCGTATAACGTTACTGGTTTCACATTCACCACCCTGAATTGACTCTCTTCCGGGCGCT
ATCATGCCATACCGCGAAAGGTTTTGCGCCATTCGATGGTGTCGGAACCTAGAGCTGCCTCGCGCGTTTC
GGTGATGACGGTGAAAACCTCTGACACATGCAGCTCCCGGAGACGGTCACAGCTTGTCTGTAAGCGGATG
CCGGGAGCAGACAAGCCCGTCAGGGCGCGTCAGCGGGTGTTGGCGGGTGTCGGGGCGCAGCCATGACCCA
GTCACGTAGCGATAGCGGAGTGTATACTGGCTTAACTATGCGGCATCAGAGCAGATTGTACTGAGAGTGC
ACCATATGCGGTGTGAAATACCGCACAGATGCGTAAGGAGAAAATACCGCATCAGGCGCTCTTCCGCTTC
CTCGCTCACTGACTCGCTGCGCTCGGTCGTTCGGCTGCGGCGAGCGGTATCAGCTCACTCAAAGGCGGTA
ATACGGTTATCCACAGAATCAGGGGATAACGCAGGAAAGAACATGTGAGCAAAAGGCCAGGAACCGTAAA
AAGGCCGCGTTGCTGGCGTTTTTCCATAGGCTCCGCCCCCCTGACGAGCATCACAAAAATCGACGCTCAA
GTCAGAGGTGGCGAAACCCGACAGGACTATAAAGATACCAGGCGTTTCCCCCTGGAAGCTCCCTCGTGCG
CTCTCCTGTTCCGACCCTGCCGCTTACCGGATACCTGTCCGCCTTTCTCCCTTCGGGAAGCGTGGCGCTT
TCTCATAGCTCACGCTGTAGGTATCTCAGTTCGGTGTAGGTCGTTCGCTCCAAGCTGGGCTGTGTGCACG
AACCCCCCGTTCAGCCCGACCGCTGCGCCTTATCCGGTAACTATCGTCTTGAGTCCAACCCGGTAAGACA
CGACTTATCGCCACTGGCAGCAGCCACTGGTAACAGGATTAGCAGAGCGAGGTATGTAGGCGGTGCTACA
GAGTTCTTGAAGTGGTGGCCTAACTACGGCTACACTAGAAGGACAGTATTTGGTATCTGCGCTCTGCTGA
AGCCAGTTACCTTCGGAAAAAGAGTTGGTAGCTCTTGATCCGGCAAACAAACCACCGCTGGTAGCGGTGG
TTTTTTTGTTTGCAAGCAGCAGATTACGCGCAGAAAAAAAGGATCTCAAGAAGATCCTTTGATCTTTTCT
ACGGGGTCTGACGCTCAGTGGAACGAAAACTCACGTTAAGGGATTTTGGTCATGAGATTATCAAAAAGGA
TCTTCACCTAGATCCTTTTAAATTAAAAATGAAGTTTTAAATCAATCTAAAGTATATATGAGTAAACTTG
GTCTGACAGCCTAGGTCAGAAGAACTCGTCAAGAAGGCGATAGAAGGCGATGCGCTGCGAATCGGGAGCG
GCGATACCGTAAAGCACGAGGAAGCGGTCAGCCCATTCGCCGCCAAGCTCTTCAGCAATATCACGGGTAG
CCAACGCTATGTCCTGATAGCGGTCCGCCACACCCAGCCGGCCACAGTCGATGAATCCAGAAAAGCGGCC
ATTTTCCACCATGATATTCGGCAAGCAGGCATCGCCATGAGTCACGACGAGATCCTCACCATCCGGCATA
CGCGCCTTGAGCCTGGCGAACAGTTCGGCTGGCGCGAGCCCCTGATGCTCTTCGTCCAGATCATCCTGAT
CGACAAGACCGGCTTCCATCCGAGTGCGTGCTCGCTCGATGCGATGTTTCGCTTGGTGGTCGAATGGGCA
GGTAGCCGGATCAAGCGTATGCAGCCGCCGCATTGCATCAGCCATGATGGATACTTTCTCGGCAGGAGCA
AGGTGAGATGACAGGAGATCCTGCCCCGGCACTTCGCCCAATAGCAGCCAGTCCCTTCCCGCTTCAGTGA
CAACGTCGAGCACAGCTGCGCAAGGAACGCCCGTCGTGGCCAGCCACGATAGCCGCGCTGCCTCGTCCTG
CAGTTCATTCAGGGCACCGGACAGGTCGGTCTTGACAAAAAGAACCGGGCGCCCCTGCGCTGACAGCCGG
AACACGGCGGCATCAGAGCAGCCGATTGTCTGTTGTGCCCAGTCATAGCCGAATAGCCTCTCCACCCAAG
CGGCCGGAGAACCTGCGTGCAATCCATCTTGTTCAAGCATGCGAAACGACCGTCATCCTGTCTCTTGATC
AGATCTTGATCCCCTGCGCCATCAGATCCTTGGCGGCAAGAAAGCCATCCAGTTTACTTTGCAGGGCTTC
CCAACCTTACCAGAGGGCGCCCCAGCTGGCAATTCTTTTGAAGCTCACGCTGCCGCAAGCACTCAGGG
Features (pLannotate 1.2.2; 20 found; start..end, strand, type, name):
     20..106     -  terminator     rrnB T1 terminator: Escherichia coli rrnB; transcription terminator T1 from the E. coli rrnB gene
    139..849     -  CDS            TVMV protease: tobacco vein mottling virus NIa protease (Nallamsetty et al., 2004)
    873..946     -  promoter       PLtetO-1 promoter: modified phage lambda PL promoter with tet operator sites (Lutz and Bujard, 1997)
   1038..2135    +  CDS            MBP: maltose binding protein from E. coli; malE (mutated); This version of the gene does not encode a signal sequence, so MBP will remain in the cytosol.
   2136..2843    +  CDS            mCherry: mCherry is a basic (constitutively fluorescent) red fluorescent protein published in 2004, derived from Discosoma sp.. It is reported to be a very rapidly-maturing monomer with low acid sensitivity.
   2847..2867    +  CDS            TVMV site: tobacco vein mottling virus (TVMV) NIa protease recognition and cleavage site
   2907..4325    +  CDS            sacB: SACB_BACSU - Experimental evidence at protein level: Swiss-Prot protein existence level 1. From Bacillus subtilis (strain 168).
   4337..4392    +  misc_feature   MCS: pUC18/19 multiple cloning site
   4399..4448    +  CDS            SET1 (fragment): solubility-enhancement tag derived from T7 phage gene 10B
   4477..4497    -  protein_bind   attB2: mutant version of attB; core recombination site for the Gateway® BP reaction BP Clonase™
   4584..4670    +  terminator     rrnB T1 terminator: Escherichia coli rrnB; transcription terminator T1 from the E. coli rrnB gene
   4693..4710    -  promoter       tet promoter (fragment): E. coli promoter for tetracycline efflux protein gene
   4729..4750    -  protein_bind   CAP binding site: CAP binding activates transcription in the presence of cAMP. E. coli catabolite activator protein
   4763..5845    -  CDS            lacI: lac repressor; lacI; The lac repressor binds to the lac operator to inhibit transcription in E. coli. This inhibition can be relieved by adding lactose or isopropyl-β-D-thiogalactopyranoside (IPTG).
   5846..5923    -  promoter       lacI promoter: lacI
   5933..5974    +  CDS            rop (fragment): Rop protein, which maintains plasmids at low copy number; rop
   6076..6216    +  misc_feature   bom: basis of mobility region from pBR322
   6391..6979    -  rep_origin     ori: high-copy-number ColE1/pMB1/pBR322/pUC origin of replication
   7156..7950    -  CDS            NeoR/KanR: aminoglycoside phosphotransferase from Tn5; aph(3')-II (or nptII); confers resistance to neomycin, kanamycin, and G418 (Geneticin®)
   7982..8083    -  CDS            tnpA (fragment): TN5P_ECOLX - Also known as tnp. Experimental evidence at protein level: Swiss-Prot protein existence level 1. Mediates transposition of transposon Tn5 by a 'cut and paste' mechanism. First, the monomeric transposase binds the 19 bp inverted DNA repeats flanking the transposon. Then, dimerization of the DNA- bound transposase creates a synaptic DNA complex. After nicking of the first DNA strand, excision of the transposon proceeds through a series of intermediates. The transposase then mediates the insertion of the transposon at a new site by strand transfer. The activity of the wild- type tran
