[The description below was written by a language model from this plasmid's Addgene catalogue record and pLannotate feature annotations shown in this document.]
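Description:
pVP65KR-gb-SacB(-) is an 8.1 kb bacterial expression vector built on the pVP65K backbone from the Center for Eukaryotic Structural Genomics, designed for recombinant protein production in E. coli without added inducer. It replicates from a ColE1/pMB1-type origin (with a bom region and only a fragment of rop) and is selected with kanamycin through the Tn5 aminoglycoside phosphotransferase gene. The record describes the expression promoter as autoinducible and able to work in general hosts and general media, but the feature table does not annotate a promoter immediately upstream of the fusion cassette, so its identity is not stated. A lacI gene with its own promoter is also present.

The payload is a single forward-strand cassette encoding cytosolic MBP (no signal sequence) fused to mCherry, followed by a TVMV protease cleavage site and then Bacillus subtilis sacB, with an rrnB T1 terminator downstream. The catalogue places an 8xHis tag at the N-terminus of the insert, although it is not separately annotated. The sacB gene, from which an internal HindIII site has been removed, acts as a counter-selectable stuffer. It lies at the SgfI/PmeI cloning position, so replacing it with a gene of interest should allow recombinants to be selected on sucrose, which is toxic to cells expressing levansucrase. MBP is a commonly used solubility-enhancing partner, and mCherry fluorescence gives the real-time readout of protein production. A divergently oriented TVMV protease gene under the PLtetO-1 promoter, with its own rrnB T1 terminator, presumably cleaves the MBP-mCherry portion in vivo to release the His-tagged target for affinity purification. A pUC-type MCS, a SET1 tag fragment and an attB2 site remain downstream of sacB.
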