Addgene plasmid #171646: pVP65KR-gb-SacB(-)
Purpose: Equipped with an autoinducible promoter. Possible sucrose selection. Works in a general host and in a general medium. Real-time monitoring of the protein production. 8xHis at the N-terminus.
Depositing lab: Young Kee Chae. Depositing organization: Sejong University. Publication: Development of an Autoinducible Plasmid for Recombinant Protein Production. Chae YK, Kim H. Protein Pept Lett. 2021;28(12):1398-1407. doi: 10.2174/0929866528666211105113750. PubMed 34749604.
Backbone
  Vector backbone: pVP65K
  Backbone manufacturer: Center for Eukaryotic Structural Genomics (CESG)
  Selectable markers: 5% sucrose
Growth in bacteria
  Bacterial resistance: Kanamycin, 50 μg/mL
  Growth temperature: 37°C
  Growth strain: DH5alpha
  Copy number: Unknown
Gene/Insert
  Gene/Insert name: MBP-mCherry-8xHis-SacB(-)
  Mutation: internal HindIII site in the SacB gene was removed.
  Tag / fusion protein: 8xHis (N terminal on insert)
  Cloning method: Restriction Enzyme; 5′ cloning site SgfI (unknown if destroyed); 3′ cloning site PmeI (unknown if destroyed)
  Sequencing primers: 5′ unknown
Terms and licenses: Academic/Nonprofit Terms; Industry Terms: Not Available to Industry
Depositor comments: Korean patent: Auto-induction Plasmid, 10-2286426. For more information, please see Chae YK (2021) FASEB J, https://doi.org/10.1096/fasebj.2021.35.S1.01779
How to cite: pVP65KR-gb-SacB(-) was a gift from Young Kee Chae (Addgene plasmid # 171646 ; http://n2t.net/addgene:171646 ; RRID:Addgene_171646)
